>Addgene plasmid #63166 | pJFRC201-10XUAS-FRT>STOP>FRT-myr::smGFP-HA | depositor full sequence | sequence record 104791 | pJFRC201-10XUAS-FRT>STOP>FRT-myr::smGFP-HA sequence 9929 bps
GACTCAGGTGGCACTTTTCGGGGAAATGTGCGCGGAACCCCTATTTGTTTATTTTTCTAAATACATTCAA
ATATGTATCCGCTCATGAGACAATAACCCTGATAAATGCTTCAATAATATTGAAAAAGGAAGAGTATGAG
TATTCAACATTTCCGTGTCGCCCTTATTCCCTTTTTTGCGGCATTTTGCCTTCCTGTTTTTGCTCACCCA
GAAACGCTGGTGAAAGTAAAAGATGCTGAAGATCAGTTGGGTGCACGAGTGGGTTACATCGAACTGGATC
TCAACAGCGGTAAGATCCTTGAGAGTTTTCGCCCCGAAGAACGTTTTCCAATGATGAGCACTTTTAAAGT
TCTGCTATGTGGCGCGGTATTATCCCGTATTGACGCCGGGCAAGAGCAACTCGGTCGCCGCATACACTAT
TCTCAGAATGACTTGGTTGAGTACTCACCAGTCACAGAAAAGCATCTTACGGATGGCATGACAGTAAGAG
AATTATGCAGTGCTGCCATAACCATGAGTGATAACACTGCGGCCAACTTACTTCTGACAACGATCGGAGG
ACCGAAGGAGCTAACCGCTTTTTTGCACAACATGGGGGATCATGTAACTCGCCTTGATCGTTGGGAACCG
GAGCTGAATGAAGCCATACCAAACGACGAGCGTGACACCACGATGCCTGTAGCAATGGCAACAACGTTGC
GCAAACTATTAACTGGCGAACTACTTACTCTAGCTTCCCGGCAACAATTAATAGACTGGATGGAGGCGGA
TAAAGTTGCAGGACCACTTCTGCGCTCGGCCCTTCCGGCTGGCTGGTTTATTGCTGATAAATCTGGAGCC
GGTGAGCGTGGGTCTCGCGGTATCATTGCAGCACTGGGGCCAGATGGTAAGCCCTCCCGTATCGTAGTTA
TCTACACGACGGGGAGTCAGGCAACTATGGATGAACGAAATAGACAGATCGCTGAGATAGGTGCCTCACT
GATTAAGCATTGGTAACTGTCAGACCAAGTTTACTCATATATACTTTAGATTGATTTAAAACTTCATTTT
TAATTTAAAAGGATCTAGGTGAAGATCCTTTTTGATAATCTCATGACCAAAATCCCTTAACGTGAGTTTT
CGTTCCACTGAGCGTCAGACCCCGTAGAAAAGATCAAAGGATCTTCTTGAGATCCTTTTTTTCTGCGCGT
AATCTGCTGCTTGCAAACAAAAAAACCACCGCTACCAGCGGTGGTTTGTTTGCCGGATCAAGAGCTACCA
ACTCTTTTTCCGAAGGTAACTGGCTTCAGCAGAGCGCAGATACCAAATACTGTTCTTCTAGTGTAGCCGT
AGTTAGGCCACCACTTCAAGAACTCTGTAGCACCGCCTACATACCTCGCTCTGCTAATCCTGTTACCAGT
GGCTGCTGCCAGTGGCGATAAGTCGTGTCTTACCGGGTTGGACTCAAGACGATAGTTACCGGATAAGGCG
CAGCGGTCGGGCTGAACGGGGGGTTCGTGCACACAGCCCAGCTTGGAGCGAACGACCTACACCGAACTGA
GATACCTACAGCGTGAGCTATGAGAAAGCGCCACGCTTCCCGAAGGGAGAAAGGCGGACAGGTATCCGGT
AAGCGGCAGGGTCGGAACAGGAGAGCGCACGAGGGAGCTTCCAGGGGGAAACGCCTGGTATCTTTATAGT
CCTGTCGGGTTTCGCCACCTCTGACTTGAGCGTCGATTTTTGTGATGCTCGTCAGGGGGGCGGAGCCTAT
GGAAAAACGCCAGCAACGCGGCCTTTTTACGGTTCCTGGCCTTTTGCTGGCCTTTTGCTCACATGTTACC
GTCGACGATGTAGGTCACGGTCTCGAAGCCGCGGTGCGGGTGCCAGGGCGTGCCCTTGGGCTCCCCGGGC
GCGTACTCCACCTCACCCATCTGGTCCATCATGATGAACGGGTCGAGGTGGCGGTAGTTGATCCCGGCGA
ACGCGCGGCGCACCGGGAAGCCCTCGCCCTCGAAACCGCTGGGCGCGGTGGTCACGGTGAGCACGGGACG
TGCGACGGCGTCGGCGGGTGCGGATACGCGGGGCAGCGTCAGCGGGTTCTCGACGGTCACGGCGGGCATG
TCGACAAGCCGAACATATGGGCGCGCCTAGTATGTATGTAAGTTAATAAAACCCATTTTTGCGGAAAGTA
GATAAAAAAAACATTTTTTTTTTTTACTGCACTGGATATCATTGAACTTATCTGATCAGTTTTAAATTTA
CTTCGATCCAAGGGTATTTGATGTACCAGGTTCTTTCGATTACCTCTCACTCAAAATGACATTCCACTCA
AAGTCAGCGCTGTTTGCCTCCTTCTCTGTCCACAGAAATATCGCCGTCTCTTTCGCCGCTGCGTCCGCTA
TCTCTTTCGCCACCGTTTGTAGCGTTACGTAGCGTCAATGTCCGCCTTCAGTTGCATTTTGTCAGCGGTT
TCGTGACGAAGCTCCAAGCGGTTTACGCCATCAATTAAACACAAAGTGCTGTGCCAAAACTCCTCTCGCT
TCTTATTTTTGTTTGTTTTTTGAGTGATTGGGGTGGTGATTGGTTTTGGGTGGGTAAGCAGGGGAAAGTG
TGAAAAATCCCGGCAATGGGCCAAGAGGATCAGGAGCTATTAATTCGCGGAGGCAGCAAACACCCATCTG
CCGAGCATCTGAACAATGTGAGTAGTACATGTGCATACATCTTAAGTTCACTTGATCTATAGGAACTGCG
ATTGCAACATCAAATTGTATGCGGCGTGAGAACTGCGACCCACAAAAATCCCAAACCGCAATTGCACAAA
CAAATAGTGACACGAAACAGATTATTCTGGTAGCTGTTCTCGCTATATAAGACAATTTTTGAGATCATAT
CATGATCAAGACATCTAAAGGCATTCATTTTCGACTATATTCTTTTTTACAAAAAATATAACAACCAGAT
ATTTTAAGCTGATCCTAGATGCACAAAAAATAAATAAAAGTATAAACCTACTTCGTAGGATACTTCGGGG
TACTTTTTGTTCGGGGTTAGATGAGCATAACGCTAGTAGTTGATATTTGAGATCCCCTATCATTGCAGGG
TGACAGCGGAGCGGCTTCGCAGAGCTGCATTAACCAGGGCTTCGGGCAGGCCAAAAACTACGGCACGCTC
CGGCCACCCAGTCCGCCGGAGGACTCCGGTTCAGGGAGCGGCCAACTAGCCGAGAACCTCACCTATGCCT
GGCACAATATGGACATCTTTGGGGCGGTCAATCAGCCGGGCTCCGGATGGCGGCAGCTGGTCAACCGGAC
ACGCGGACTATTCTGCAACGAGCGACACATACCGGCGCCCAGGAAACATTTGCTCAAGAACGGTGAGTTT
CTATTCGCAGTCGGCTGATCTGTGTGAAATCTTAATAAAGGGTCCAATTACCAATTTGAAACTCAGTTTG
CGGCGTGGCCTATCCGGGCGAACTTTTGGCCGTGATGGGCAGTTCCGGTGCCGGAAAGACGACCCTGCTG
AATGCCCTTGCCTTTCGATCGCCGCAGGGCATCCAAGTATCGCCATCCGGGATGCGACTGCTCAATGGCC
AACCTGTGGACGCCAAGGAGATGCAGGCCAGGTGCGCCTATGTCCAGCAGGATGACCTCTTTATCGGCTC
CCTAACGGCCAGGGAACACCTGATTTTCCAAGCCATGGTGCGGATGCCACGACATCTGACCTATCGGCAG
CGAGTGGCCCGCGTGGATCAGGTGATCCAGGAGCTTTCGCTCAGCAAATGTCAGCACACGATCATCGGTG
TGCCCGGCAGGGTGAAAGGTCTGTCCGGCGGAGAAAGGAAGCGTCTGGCATTCGCCTCCGAGGCTCTAAC
CGATCCGCCGCTTCTGATCTGCGATGAGCCCACCTCCGGACTGGACTCCTTTACCGCCCACAGCGTCGTC
CAGGTGCTGAAGAAGCTGTCGCAGAAGGGCAAGACCGTCATCCTGACCATTCATCAGCCGTCTTCCGAGC
TGTTTGAGCTCTTTGACAAGATCCTTCTGATGGCCGAGGGCAGGGTAGCTTTCTTGGGCACTCCCAGCGA
AGCCGTCGACTTCTTTTCCTAGTGAGTTCGATGTGTTTATTAAGGGTATCTAGTATTACATAACATCTCA
ACTCCTATCCAGCGTGGGTGCCCAGTGTCCTACCAACTACAATCCGGCGGACTTTTACGTACAGGTGTTG
GCCGTTGTGCCCGGACGGGAGATCGAGTCCCGTGATCGGATCGCCAAGATATGCGACAATTTTGCCATTA
GCAAAGTAGCCCGGGATATGGAGCAGTTGTTGGCCACCAAAAATCTGGAGAAGCCACTGGAGCAGCCGGA
GAATGGGTACACCTACAAGGCCACCTGGTTCATGCAGTTCCGGGCGGTCCTGTGGCGATCCTGGCTGTCG
GTGCTCAAGGAACCACTCCTCGTAAAAGTGCGACTTATTCAGACAACGGTGAGTGGTTCCAGTGGAAACA
AATGATATAACGCTTACAATTCTTGGAAACAAATTCGCTAGATTTTAGATAGAATTGCCTGATTCCACAC
CCTTCTTAGTTTTTTTCAATGAGATGTATAGTTTATAGTTTTGCAGAAGATAAATAAATTTCATTTAACT
CGCGAATATTAATGAGATGCGAGTAACATTTTAATTTGCAGATGGTTGCCATCTTGATTGGCCTCATCTT
TTTGGGCCAACAACTCACGCAAGTGGGTGTGATGAATATCAACGGAGCCATCTTCCTCTTCCTGACCAAC
ATGACCTTTCAAAACGTCTTTGCCACGATAAATGTAAGTCATGTTTAGAATACATTTGCATTTCAATAAT
TTACTAACTTTCTAATGAATCGATTCGATTTAGGTGTTCACCTCAGAGCTGCCAGTTTTTATGAGGGAGG
CCCGAAGTCGACTTTATCGCTGTGACACATACTTTCTGGGCAAAACGATTGCCGAATTGCCGCTTTTTCT
CACAGTGCCACTGGTCTTCACGGCGATTGCCTATCCGATGATCGGACTGCGGGCCGGAGTGCTGCACTTC
TTCAACTGCCTGGCGCTGGTCACTCTGGTGGCCAATGTGTCAACGTCCTTCGGATATCTAATATCCTGCG
CCAGCTCCTCGACCTCGATGGCGCTGTCTGTGGGTCCGCCGGTTATCATACCATTCCTGCTCTTTGGCGG
CTTCTTCTTGAACTCGGGCTCGGTGCCAGTATACCTCAAATGGTTGTCGTACCTCTCATGGTTCCGTTAC
GCCAACGAGGGTCTGCTGATTAACCAATGGGCGGACGTGGAGCCGGGCGAAATTAGCTGCACATCGTCGA
ACACCACGTGCCCCAGTTCGGGCAAGGTCATCCTGGAGACGCTTAACTTCTCCGCCGCCGATCTGCCGCT
GGACTACGTGGGTCTGGCCATTCTCATCGTGAGCTTCCGGGTGCTCGCATATCTGGCTCTAAGACTTCGG
GCCCGACGCAAGGAGTAGCCGACATATATCCGAAATAACTGCTTGTTTTTTTTTTTTACCATTATTACCA
TCGTGTTTACTGTTTATTGCCCCCTCAAAAAGCTAATGTAATTATATTTGTGCCAATAAAAACAAGATAT
GACCTATAGAATACAAGTATTTCCCCTTCGAACATCCCCACAAGTAGACTTTGGATTTGTCTTCTAACCA
AAAGACTTACACACCTGCATACCTTACATCAAAAACTCGTTTATCGCTACATAAAACACCGGGATATATT
TTTTATATACATACTTTTCAAATCGCGCGCCCTCTTCATAATTCACCTCCACCACACCACGTTTCGTAGT
TGCTCTTTCGCTGTCTCCCACCCGCTCTCCGCAACACATTCACCTTTTGTTCGACGACCTTGGAGCGACT
GTCGTTAGTTCCGCGCGATTCGGTTCGCTCAAATGGTTCCGAGTGGTTCATTTCGTCTCAATAGAAATTA
GTAATAAATATTTGTATGTACAATTTATTTGCTCCAATATATTTGTATATATTTCCCTCACAGCTATATT
TATTCTAATTTAATATTATGACTTTTTAAGGTAATTTTTTGTGACCTGTTCGGAGTGATTAGCGTTACAA
TTTGAACTGAAAGTGACATCCAGTGTTTGTTCCTTGTGTAGATGCATCTCAAAAAAATGGTGGGCATAAT
AGTGTTGTTTATATATATCAAAAATAACAACTATAATAATAAGAATACATTTAATTTAGAAAATGCTTGG
ATTTCACTGGAACTAGGGCGCGCCTCCGGAACATAATGGTGCAGGGCGCTGACTTCCGCGTTTCCAGACT
TTACGAAACACGGAAACCGAAGACCATTCATGTTGTTGCTCAGGTCGCAGACGTTTTGCAGCAGCAGTCG
CTTCACGTTCGCTCGCGTATCGGTGATTCATTCTGCTAACCAGTAAGGCAACCCCGCCAGCCTAGCCGGG
TCCTCAACGACAGGAGCACGATCATGCGCACCCGTGGCCAGGGCCGCAAGCTTGCATGCCTGCAGGTCGG
AGTACTGTCCTCCGAGCGGAGTACTGTCCTCCGAGCGGAGTACTGTCCTCCGAGCGGAGTACTGTCCTCC
GAGCGGAGTACTGTCCTCCGAGCGGAGACTCTAGCCCTAGGGCATGCCTGCAGGTCGGAGTACTGTCCTC
CGAGCGGAGTACTGTCCTCCGAGCGGAGTACTGTCCTCCGAGCGGAGTACTGTCCTCCGAGCGGAGTACT
GTCCTCCGAGCGGAGACTCTAGCGCTAGCGACGTCGAGCGCCGGAGTATAAATAGAGGCGCTTCGTCTAC
GGAGCGACAATTCAATTCAAACAAGCAAAGTGAACACGTCGCTAAGCGAAAGCTAAGCAAATAAACAAGC
GCAGCTGAACAAGCTAAACAATCTGCAGTAAAGTGCAAGTTAAAGTGAATCAATTAAAAGTAACCAGCAA
CCAAGTAAATCAACTGCAACTACTGAAATCTGCCAAGAAGTAATTATTGAATACAAGAAGAGAACTCTGA
ATAGATCTGAAGTTCCTATACTTTCTAGAGAATAGGAACTTCTAACGTAAGCTAGCTAGAGGATCTTTGT
GAAGGAACCTTACTTCTGTGGTGTGACATAATTGGACAAACTACCTACAGAGATTTAAAGCTCTAAGGTA
AATATAAAATTTTTAAGTGTATAATGTGTTAAACTACTGATTCTAATTGTTTGTGTATTTTAGATTCCAA
CCTATGGAACTGATGAATGGGAGCAGTGGTGGAATGCCTTTAATGAGGAAAACCTGTTTTGCTCAGAAGA
AATGCCATCTAGTGATGATGAGGCTACTGCTGACTCTCAACATTCTACTCCTCCAAAAAAGAAGAGAAAG
GTAGAAGACCCCAAGGACTTTCCTTCAGAATTGCTAAGTTTTTTGAGTCATGCTGTGTTTAGTAATAGAA
CTCTTGCTTGCTTTGCTATTTACACCACAAAGGAAAAAGCTGCACTGCTATACAAGAAAATTATGGAAAA
ATATTTGATGTATAGTGCCTTGACTAGAGATCATAATCAGCCATACCACATTTGTAGAGGTTTTACTTGC
TTTAAAAAACCTCCCACACCTCCCCCTGAACCTGAAACATAAAATGAATGCAATTGTTGTTGTTAACTTG
TTTATTGCAGCTTATAATGGTTACAAATAAAGCAATAGCATCACAAATTTCACAAATAAAGCATTTTTTT
CACTGCATTCTAGTTGTGGTTTGTCCAAACTCATCAATGTATCTTATCATGTCTGGATCGATCTGGCCGG
GAAGTTCCTATACTTTCTAGAGAATAGGAACTTCCTCGAGAATCAAAATGGGCAACAAATGCTGCAGCAA
GCGACAGGATCAGGAACTGGCACTGGCCTATCCCACTGGGGGCTACAAGAAATCCGACTACACCTTTGGC
CAGACGCACATCAACAGCAGCGGCGGCGGCAACATGGGCGGCGTTCTTGGCCAGAAGCATAACAACGGTG
GCTCGCTGGACTCGCGCTACACGCCCGATCCCAATCATCGGGGTCCGTTGAAAATCGGCGGAAAGGGCGG
CGTTGACATCATCAGACCACGCGGATCCATGTACCCTTATGATGTGCCCGATTATGCTGGCTACCCTTAT
GATGTTCCTGATTACGCCGGATATCCGTATGACGTGCCAGACTACGCGGGAGGTGTGAGCAAGGGAGAGG
AGTTGTTTACCGGCGTGGTCCCCATACTGGTGGAGTTGGATGGCGACGTTAATGGACATAAATTCTCGGT
CCGCGGCGAGGGAGAGGGAGACGCCACCAATGGCAAGCTGACGCTTAAGTTCATTTGCACGACTGGAAAA
TTGCCTGTCCCCTGGCCGACCCTGGTCACCACACTGGGCGGAGGAGTGCAGTGCTTCTCCCGTTACCCAG
ACCACATGAAGCAGCACGATTTCTTCAAGAGCGCAATGCCGGAGGGATACGTGCAAGAACGGACTATTTC
CTTCAAGGATGACGGAACCTATAAGACCCGTGCGGAGGTCAAATTCGAGGGTGACACCCTGGTGAACCGA
ATTGAACTCAAAGGAATCGATTTCAAGGAGGATGGAAATATTCTGGGTCACAAGCTGGAATACAACTTCA
ACAGCCATAATGTGTACATTACGGCTGATAAGCAGAAGAACGGCATTAAGGCCAATTTCAAGATCCGCCA
CAACGTTGAGGGTGGATATCCCTACGACGTGCCCGATTATGCGGGCGGATATCCGTATGATGTTCCAGAT
TATGCTGGTGGTGGAGGCTATCCCTATGATGTCCCCGACTACGCCGGAGGTTACCCATACGATGTGCCCG
ACTACGCTGGAGGCGATGGCAGCGTGCAGCTGGCAGATCATTATCAACAGAATACCCCCATAGGTGATGG
CCCCGTTCTGCTTCCAGATAATCACTACCTTTCCACCCAGAGCGTGCTTTCGAAAGACCCGAACGAAAAG
CGTGATCACATGGTCCTGCTGGAGTTTGTGACCGCGGCTGGAATCACCCTGGGTATGGACGAACTCTACA
AGGGTGGCTACCCCTACGATGTGCCGGATTACGCTGGATATCCGTATGACGTACCGGACTATGCCGGTTA
CCCGTACGATGTCCCGGACTACGCTTAATCTAGAGGATCTTTGTGAAGGAACCTTACTTCTGTGGTGTGA
CATAATTGGACAAACTACCTACAGAGATTTAAAGCTCTAAGGTAAATATAAAATTTTTAAGTGTATAATG
TGTTAAACTACTGATTCTAATTGTTTGTGTATTTTAGATTCCAACCTATGGAACTGATGAATGGGAGCAG
TGGTGGAATGCCTTTAATGAGGAAAACCTGTTTTGCTCAGAAGAAATGCCATCTAGTGATGATGAGGCTA
CTGCTGACTCTCAACATTCTACTCCTCCAAAAAAGAAGAGAAAGGTAGAAGACCCCAAGGACTTTCCTTC
AGAATTGCTAAGTTTTTTGAGTCATGCTGTGTTTAGTAATAGAACTCTTGCTTGCTTTGCTATTTACACC
ACAAAGGAAAAAGCTGCACTGCTATACAAGAAAATTATGGAAAAATATTTGATGTATAGTGCCTTGACTA
GAGATCATAATCAGCCATACCACATTTGTAGAGGTTTTACTTGCTTTAAAAAACCTCCCACACCTCCCCC
TGAACCTGAAACATAAAATGAATGCAATTGTTGTTGTTAACTTGTTTATTGCAGCTTATAATGGTTACAA
ATAAAGCAATAGCATCACAAATTTCACAAATAAAGCATTTTTTTCACTGCATTCTAGTTGTGGTTTGTCC
AAACTCATCAATGTATCTTATCATGTCTGGATCGATCTGGCCGGCCGTTTAAACGAATTCTTGAAGACGA
AAGGGCCTCGTGATACGCCTATTTTTATAGGTTAATGTCATGATAATAATGGTTTCTTA
Features (pLannotate 1.2.2; 26 found; start..end, strand, type, name):
     31..135     +  promoter       AmpR promoter: bla
    136..996     +  CDS            AmpR: β-lactamase; bla; confers resistance to ampicillin, carbenicillin, and related antibiotics
   1167..1755    +  rep_origin     ori: high-copy-number ColE1/pMB1/pBR322/pUC origin of replication
   1842..1911    +  protein_bind   attB: attB site for the φC31 integrase (Groth et al., 2000) phage φC31 integrase
   2606..5478    +  CDS            mini-white: Drosophila white gene eye color pigment; white; This is a modified version of the white gene lacking part of the first intron.
   6251..6406    +  CDS            YPB1_ECOLX (fragment): Protein predicted: Swiss-Prot protein existence level 4. From Escherichia coli.
   6488..6509    -  misc_feature   MCS (fragment): pUC18/19 multiple cloning site
   6508..6602    +  protein_bind   5X UAS: five tandem copies of the "ScaI site" 17-mer CGGAGTACTGTCCTCCG, an upstream activating sequence (UAS) that efficiently binds yeast Gal4 (Webster et al., 1988; Pfeiffer et al., 2010) GAL4
   6636..6730    +  protein_bind   5X UAS: five tandem copies of the "ScaI site" 17-mer CGGAGTACTGTCCTCCG, an upstream activating sequence (UAS) that efficiently binds yeast Gal4 (Webster et al., 1988; Pfeiffer et al., 2010) GAL4
   6761..6999    +  promoter       hsp70 promoter: Drosophila melanogaster hsp70Bb promoter
   7009..7042    -  protein_bind   FRT (minimal): supports FLP-mediated excision but not integration (Turan and Bode, 2011) FLP recombinase from the Saccharomyces cerevisiae 2μ plasmid
   7062..7136    +  CDS            small t antigen (fragment): SV40 (simian virus 40) small t antigen
   7138..7203    +  intron         small t intron: SV40 (simian virus 40) small t antigen intron
   7333..7353    +  CDS            SV40 NLS: nuclear localization signal of SV40 (simian virus 40) large T antigen
   7360..7494    +  CDS            LT_POVHA (fragment): Protein inferred from homology: Swiss-Prot protein existence level 3. Isoform large T antigen is a key early protein essential for both driving viral replication and inducing cellular transformation. Plays a role in viral genome replication by driving entry of quiescent cells into the cell cycle and by autoregulating the synthesis of viral early mRNA. Displays highly oncogenic activities by corrupting the host cellular checkpoint mechanisms that guard cell division and the transcription, replication, and repair of DNA. Participates in the modulation of cellular gene expression preceeding viral
   7519..7602    +  CDS            large T antigen (fragment): large T antigen from SV40 (simian virus 40)
   7625..7759    +  polyA_signal   SV40 poly(A) signal: SV40 polyadenylation signal
   7771..7804    -  protein_bind   FRT (minimal): supports FLP-mediated excision but not integration (Turan and Bode, 2011) FLP recombinase from the Saccharomyces cerevisiae 2μ plasmid
   7818..8099    +  CDS            Src64B (fragment): SRC64_DROME - Also known as Src1. Experimental evidence at protein level: Swiss-Prot protein existence level 1. May play a role in the development of neural tissue and smooth muscle. From Drosophila melanogaster (Fruit fly).
   8178..9032    +  CDS            vsfGFP-9 (fragment): vsfGFP-9 is a basic (constitutively fluorescent) green fluorescent protein published in 2015, derived from Aequorea victoria. It has low acid sensitivity.
   9136..9210    +  CDS            small t antigen (fragment): SV40 (simian virus 40) small t antigen
   9212..9277    +  intron         small t intron: SV40 (simian virus 40) small t antigen intron
   9407..9427    +  CDS            SV40 NLS: nuclear localization signal of SV40 (simian virus 40) large T antigen
   9434..9568    +  CDS            LT_POVHA (fragment): Protein inferred from homology: Swiss-Prot protein existence level 3. Isoform large T antigen is a key early protein essential for both driving viral replication and inducing cellular transformation. Plays a role in viral genome replication by driving entry of quiescent cells into the cell cycle and by autoregulating the synthesis of viral early mRNA. Displays highly oncogenic activities by corrupting the host cellular checkpoint mechanisms that guard cell division and the transcription, replication, and repair of DNA. Participates in the modulation of cellular gene expression preceeding viral
   9593..9676    +  CDS            large T antigen (fragment): large T antigen from SV40 (simian virus 40)
   9699..9833    +  polyA_signal   SV40 poly(A) signal: SV40 polyadenylation signal
