[The description below was written by a language model from this plasmid's Addgene catalogue record and pLannotate feature annotations shown in this document.]
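Description:
pJFRC201-10XUAS-FRT>STOP>FRT-myr::smGFP-HA is a 9.9 kb Drosophila transgenesis and expression plasmid derived from the pJFRC12-10XUAS-IVS-myr::GFP backbone. It is maintained in E. coli through a high-copy ColE1/pUC-type origin with ampicillin selection (AmpR under its bla promoter). For fly work it carries a φC31 attB site, which allows integrase-mediated insertion into genomic attP landing sites, and the mini-white eye-colour marker for identifying transformants.

The expression unit consists of two 5X UAS blocks, giving ten GAL4-binding sites in total, placed upstream of the Drosophila hsp70Bb basal promoter. Immediately downstream sits a transcriptional stop cassette flanked by two minimal FRT sites in the same orientation. This cassette is built from SV40 early-region sequence, including the small t intron and the SV40 polyadenylation signal; the T-antigen and NLS fragments annotated here are by-products of that terminator segment rather than expressed payloads. After the second FRT comes the reporter: an N-terminal fragment of Drosophila Src64B that supplies the myristoylation signal for membrane targeting, fused to "spaghetti monster" GFP-HA, which the annotation detects as a superfolder-GFP-like coding fragment. By its name this is a GFP scaffold bearing HA epitope tags, although the individual tags are not annotated in the feature table. A second copy of the SV40 intron/poly(A) region terminates the transcript.

Expression therefore needs two inputs. GAL4 must activate the UAS promoter, and FLP recombinase must excise the stop cassette ("flp-On"). With limited FLP activity, only a random subset of GAL4-expressing cells becomes membrane-labelled. This supports the stochastic, multicolour single-cell labelling for which the plasmid was developed, applied to cell arrangements in the fly visual system.
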