Addgene plasmid #63166: pJFRC201-10XUAS-FRT>STOP>FRT-myr::smGFP-HA
Purpose: GAL4-responsive UAS "flp-On" spaghetti monster GFP-HA reporter
Depositing lab: Gerald Rubin. Depositing organization: HHMI, Janelia Research Campus. Publication: Optimized tools for multicolor stochastic labeling reveal diverse stereotyped cell arrangements in the fly visual system. Nern A, Pfeiffer BD, Rubin GM. Proc Natl Acad Sci U S A. 2015 May 11. pii: 201506763. 10.1073/pnas.1506763112 PubMed 25964354.
Backbone
  Vector backbone: pJFRC12-10XUAS-IVS-myr::GFP
  Total vector size (bp): 9929
  Vector type: Insect Expression
Growth in bacteria
  Bacterial resistance: Ampicillin, 100 μg/mL
  Growth temperature: 37°C
  Growth strain: Top10
  Copy number: High Copy
Gene/Insert
  Gene/Insert name: "spaghetti monster GFP-HA" (alt name: smGFP-HA)
  Species: D. melanogaster (fly)
  Insert size (bp): 1330
  Tag / fusion protein: N-myristoylation (N terminal on insert)
  Cloning method: Restriction Enzyme; 5′ cloning site XhoI (not destroyed); 3′ cloning site XbaI (not destroyed)
  Sequencing primers: 5′ GACTACACCTTTGGCCAGACG; 3′ GCTTATCAGCCGTAATGTACAC
Terms and licenses: Academic/Nonprofit Terms; Industry Terms: Not Available to Industry
How to cite: pJFRC201-10XUAS-FRT>STOP>FRT-myr::smGFP-HA was a gift from Gerald Rubin (Addgene plasmid # 63166 ; http://n2t.net/addgene:63166 ; RRID:Addgene_63166)
