>Addgene plasmid #63166 | pJFRC201-10XUAS-FRT>STOP>FRT-myr::smGFP-HA | addgene partial sequence | sequence record 112543 | pCasper-hs 5'-GCAACTACTGAAATCTGCCAAG-3'
AGATCTGAAGTTCCTATACTTTCTAGAGAATAGGAACTTCTAACGTAAGCTAGCTAGAGGATCTTTGTGA
AGGAACCTTACTTCTGTGGTGTGACATAATTGGACAAACTACCTACAGAGATTTAAAGCTCTAAGGTAAA
TATAAAATTTTTAAGTGTATAATGTGTTAAACTACTGATTCTAATTGTTTGTGTATTTTAGATTCCAACC
TATGGAACTGATGAATGGGAGCAGTGGTGGAATGCCTTTAATGAGGAAAACCTGTTTTGCTCAGAAGAAA
TGCCATCTAGTGATGATGAGGCTACTGCTGACTCTCAACATTCTACTCCTCCAAAAAAGAAGAGAAAGGT
AGAAGACCCCAAGGACTTTCCTTCAGAATTGCTAAGTTTTTTGAGTCATGCTGTGTTTAGTAATAGAACT
CTTGCTTGCTTTGCTATTTACACCACAAAGGAAAAAGCTGCACTGCTATACAAGAAAATTATGGAAAAAT
ATTTGATGTATAGTGCCTTGACTAGAGATCATAATCAGCCATACCACATTTGTAGAGGTTTTACTTGCTT
TAAAAAACCTCCCACACCTCCCCCTGAACCTGAAACATAAAATGAATGCAATTGTTGTTGTTAACTTGTT
TATTGCAGCTTATAATGGTTACAAATAAAGCAATAGCATCACAAATTTCACAAATAAAGCATTTTTTTCA
CTGCATTCTAGTTGTGGTTTGTCCAAACTCATCAATGTATCTTATCATGTCTGGATCGATCTGGCCGGGA
AGTTCCTATACTTTCTAGAGAATAGGAACTTCCTCGAGAATCAAAATGGGCAACAAATGCTGCAGCAAGC
GACAGGATCAGGAACTGGCACTGGCCTATCCCACTGGGGGCTACAAGAAATCCGACTACACCTTTG
