>Addgene plasmid #63166 | pJFRC201-10XUAS-FRT>STOP>FRT-myr::smGFP-HA | addgene partial sequence | sequence record 112544 | 3primeUP 5'-GGCGTATCACGAGGCCC-3'
CGGCCGGCCAGATCGATCCAGACATGATAAGATACATTGATGAGTTTGGACAAACCACAACTAGAATGCA
GTGAAAAAAATGCTTTATTTGTGAAATTTGTGATGCTATTGCTTTATTTGTAACCATTATAAGCTGCAAT
AAACAAGTTAACAACAACAATTGCATTCATTTTATGTTTCAGGTTCAGGGGGAGGTGTGGGAGGTTTTTT
AAAGCAAGTAAAACCTCTACAAATGTGGTATGGCTGATTATGATCTCTAGTCAAGGCACTATACATCAAA
TATTTTTCCATAATTTTCTTGTATAGCAGTGCAGCTTTTTCCTTTGTGGTGTAAATAGCAAAGCAAGCAA
GAGTTCTATTACTAAACACAGCATGACTCAAAAAACTTAGCAATTCTGAAGGAAAGTCCTTGGGGTCTTC
TACCTTTCTCTTCTTTTTTGGAGGAGTAGAATGTTGAGAGTCAGCAGTAGCCTCATCATCACTAGATGGC
ATTTCTTCTGAGCAAAACAGGTTTTCCTCATTAAAGGCATTCCACCACTGCTCCCATTCATCAGTTCCAT
AGGTTGGAATCTAAAATACACAAACAATTAGAATCAGTAGTTTAACACATTATACACTTAAAAATTTTAT
ATTTACCTTAGAGCTTTAAATCTCTGTAGGTAGTTTGTCCAATTATGTCACACCACAGAAGTAAGGTTCC
TTCACAAAGATCCTCTAGATTAAGCGTAGTCCGGGACATCGTACGGGTAACCGGCATAGTCCGGTACGTC
ATACGGATATCCAGCGTAATCCGGCACATCGTAGGGGTAGCCACCCTTGTAGAGTTCGTCCATACCCAGG
GTGATTCCAGCCGCGGTCACAAACTCCAGCAGGACCATGTGATCACGCTTTTCGTTCGGGTCTTT
