>Addgene plasmid #63166 | pJFRC201-10XUAS-FRT>STOP>FRT-myr::smGFP-HA | addgene partial sequence | sequence record 117264 | smGFP-F 5'-AGGATCAGGAACTGGCACTG-3'
AATCCGACTACACCTTTGGCCAGACGCACATCAACAGCAGCGGCGGCGGCAACATGGGCGGCGTTCTTGG
CCAGAAGCATAACAACGGTGGCTCGCTGGACTCGCGCTACACGCCCGATCCCAATCATCGGGGTCCGTTG
AAAATCGGCGGAAAGGGCGGCGTTGACATCATCAGACCACGCGGATCCATGTACCCTTATGATGTGCCCG
ATTATGCTGGCTACCCTTATGATGTTCCTGATTACGCCGGATATCCGTATGACGTGCCAGACTACGCGGG
AGGTGTGAGCAAGGGAGAGGAGTTGTTTACCGGCGTGGTCCCCATACTGGTGGAGTTGGATGGCGACGTT
AATGGACATAAATTCTCGGTCCGCGGCGAGGGAGAGGGAGACGCCACCAATGGCAAGCTGACGCTTAAGT
TCATTTGCACGACTGGAAAATTGCCTGTCCCCTGGCCGACCCTGGTCACCACACTGGGCGGAGGAGTGCA
GTGCTTCTCCCGTTACCCAGACCACATGAAGCAGCACGATTTCTTCAAGAGCGCAATGCCGGAGGGATAC
GTGCAAGAACGGACTATTTCCTTCAAGGATGACGGAACCTATAAGACCCGTGCGGAGGTCAAATTCGAGG
GTGACACCCTGGTGAACCGAATTGAACTCAAAGGAATCGATTTCAAGGAGGATGGAAATATTCTGGGTCA
CAAGC
